>Addgene plasmid #196677 | pAAV_CAG_FLEX_PKIα-P2A-mRuby3_WPRE | addgene full sequence | sequence record 385124 | Addgene NGS Result
GCGATCGGTGCGGGCCTCTTCGCTATTACGCCAGCTGCGCGCTCGCTCGCTCACTGAGGCCGCCCGGGCA
AAGCCCGGGCGTCGGGCGACCTTTGGTCGCCCGGCCTCAGTGAGCGAGCGAGCGCGCAGAGAGGGAGTGG
CCAACTCCATCACTAGGGGTTCCTTGTAGTTAATGATTAACCCGCCATGCTACTTATCTACGTAGCCATG
CTCTAGGAAGAGTACCATTGACGTCAATAATGACGTATGTTCCCATAGTAACGCCAATAGGGACTTTCCA
TTGACGTCAATGGGTGGAGTATTTACGGTAAACTGCCCACTTGGCAGTACATCAAGTGTATCATATGCCA
AGTACGCCCCCTATTGACGTCAATGACGGTAAATGGCCCGCCTGGCATTATGCCCAGTACATGACCTTAT
GGGACTTTCCTACTTGGCAGTACATCTACGTATTAGTCATCGCTATTACCATGGTCGAGGTGAGCCCCAC
GTTCTGCTTCACTCTCCCCATCTCCCCCCCCTCCCCACCCCCAATTTTGTATTTATTTATTTTTTAATTA
TTTTGTGCAGCGATGGGGGCGGGGGGGGGGGGGGGGCGCGCGCCRGGSGGGGSGGGGSGGGGSGRGGGGS
GGGGSGGGGSGRGGCGGAGAGGTGCGGCGGCAGCCAATCAGAGCGGCGCGCTCCGAAAGTTTCCTTTTAT
GGCGAGGCGGCGGCGGCGGCGGCCCTATAAAAAGCGAAGCGCGCGGCGGGCGGGAGTCGCTGCGCGCTGC
CTTCGCCCCGTGCCCCGCTCCGCCGCCGCCTCGCGCCGCCCGCCCCGGCTCTGACTGACCGCGTTACTCC
CACAGGTGAGCGGGCGGGACGGCCCTTCTCCTCCGGGCTGTAATTAGCGCTTGGTTTAATGACGGCTTGT
TTCTTTTCTGTGGCTGCGTGAAAGCCTTGAGGGGCTCCGGGAGGGCCCTTTGTGCGGGGGGAGCGGCTCG
GGGCTGTCCGCGGGGGGACGGCTGCCTTCGGGGGGGACGGGGCAGGGCGGGGTTCGGCTTCTGGCGTGTG
ACCGGCGGCTCTAGAGCCTCTGCTAACCATGTTCATGCCTTCTTCTTTTTCCTACAGCTCCTGGGCAACG
TGCTGGTTATTGTGCTGTCTCATCATTTTGGCAAAGAATTGGATCCCCATAACTTCGTATAAAGTATCCT
ATACGAAGTTATATCAAAATAGGAAGACCAATGCTTCACCATCGACCCGAATTGCCAAGCATCACCATCG
ACCCATAACTTCGTATAATGTATGCTATACGAAGTTATACTAGGATCCCCTTACTTGTACAGCTCGTCCA
TGCCACCACCAAGGTTGCTGTATTTGGCAACTGCCACTTCTCTTTGCACTACGTAGGTTTCATTGTCACT
CTCCTCGATCCTTTCCAGGCGGTGATCAACGGCATGGACACCGGGCATCTTGATGTTCCCGACGGTCTTT
TTTGACCTGTAAGTTGTCACGAAGTTGCAGTGCAGGTGGCCACCACCATCAACTTTCAGTGCGATGTCAG
TGTATCCTCTCAGACCACCATCTGCTGGATACATCATCTCTGTATTAGGCTCCCAACCCTTGGTCTTCTT
CTGCATCACGGGACCATTGGAGGGAAAGTTTACCCCTCTGACCTTGACGTTGTAGACGAGCTCGCCATCC
TCAAGGCTGGTGTCCTGCGTGACGGTGACGACTCCACCATCTTCGTATCTCGTAACTCTTTCCCAAGTAA
AACCCTCAGGAAAGGACTGTTTAAAGAAATCAGGGATGTCGGCCGGGTACTTGATAAAGGTACGGCTGCC
ATACATGAACGACGTGGCAAGAATGTCAAAGGCAAATGGCAGGGGTCCTCCCTCGATGACTTTGATCCTC
ATGGTTTGCACTCCCTCGTACGGTCTGCCTTCTCCTTCACCTGTGCATTTGAATTGGTGGCCGTTGACCG
AACCTTCCATGACCACCTTCATACGCATATTTTCCTTGATCAGCTCTTCGCCCTTAGACACCATGGTGGC
GGATCCAGGGCCAGGGTTCTCTTCCACGTCGCCTGCCTGCTTCAGCAGGCTGAAGTTGGTGGCTCCAGAG
CCGCTTTCAGACTTGGCTGCTTCTCCCTGGGCTTCTCCACTTTGTTCGGTGGAGCTTCTCTGTCCATCAT
CTTCACCTTCTGTCTTGTTGATATCAAGGCCTGCTAGTTTTAAGGCTAATTCATTGCTGTTGCCACTTGC
AGAGGAAACCAGGAT
[60 nt withheld, positions 2256-2315]
TTCCACATCAGTTCCCATGGTGGCGGCACTAGTGGTACCGAATTCTAGTATAACTTCGTATAGGATACTT
TATACGAAGTTATCATTGGGATTCTTCCTATTTTGATCCAAGCATCACCATCGACCCTCTAGTCCAGATC
TCACCATCGACCCATAACTTCGTATAGCATACATTATACGAAGTTATGTCCCTCGAAGAGGTTCGAATTC
GATATCAAGCTTATCGATAATCAACCTCTGGATTACAAAATTTGTGAAAGATTGACTGGTATTCTTAACT
ATGTTGCTCCTTTTACGCTATGTGGATACGCTGCTTTAATGCCTTTGTATCATGCTATTGCTTCCCGTAT
GGCTTTCATTTTCTCCTCCTTGTATAAATCCTGGTTGCTGTCTCTTTATGAGGAGTTGTGGCCCGTTGTC
AGGCAACGTGGCGTGGTGTGCACTGTGTTTGCTGACGCAACCCCCACTGGTTGGGGCATTGCCACCACCT
GTCAGCTCCTTTCCGGGACTTTCGCTTTCCCCCTCCCTATTGCCACGGCGGAACTCATCGCCGCCTGCCT
TGCCCGCTGCTGGACAGGGGCTCGGCTGTTGGGCACTGACAATTCCGTGGTGTTGTCGGGGAAATCATCG
TCCTTTCCTTGGCTGCTCGCCTGTGTTGCCACCTGGATTCTGCGCGGGACGTCCTTCTGCTACGTCCCTT
CGGCCCTCAATCCAGCGGACCTTCCTTCCCGCGGCCTGCTGCCGGCTCTGCGGCCTCTTCCGCGTCTTCG
CCTTCGCCCTCAGACGAGTCGGATCTCCCTTTGGGCCGCCTCCCCGCATCGATACCGTCGACCCGGGCGG
CCGCTTCGAGCAGACATGATAAGATACATTGATGAGTTTGGACAAACCACAACTAGAATGCAGTGAAAAA
AATGCTTTATTTGTGAAATTTGTGATGCTATTGCTTTATTTGTAACCATTATAAGCTGCAATAAACAAGT
TAACAACAACAATTGCATTCATTTTATGTTTCAGGTTCAGGGGGAGATGTGGGAGGTTTTTTAAAGCAAG
TAAAACCTCTACAAATGTGGTAAAATCGATAAGGATCTTCCTAGAGCATGGCTACGTAGATAAGTAGCAT
GGCGGGTTAATCATTAACTACAAGGAACCCCTAGTGATGGAGTTGGCCACTCCCTCTCTGCGCGCTCGCT
CGCTCACTGAGGCCGGGCGACCAAAGGTCGCCCGACGCCCGGGCTTTGCCCGGGCGGCCTCAGTGAGCGA
GCGAGCGCGCAGCTGCATTAATGAATCGGCCAACGCGCGGGGAGAGGCGGTTTGCGTATTKGGCGCTCTT
CCGCTTCCTCGCTCACTGACTCGCTGCGCTCGGTCGTTCGGCTGCGGCGAGCGGTATCAGCTCACTCAAA
GGCGGTAATACGGTTATCCACAGAATCAGGGGATAACGCAGGAAAGAACATGTGAGCAAAAGGCCAGCAA
AAGGCCAGGAACCGTAAAAAGGCCGCGTTGCTGGCGTTTTTCCATAGGCTCCGCCCCCCTGACGAGCATC
ACAAAAATCGACGCTCAAGTCAGAGGTGGCGAAACCCGACAGGACTATAAAGATACCAGGCGTTTCCCCC
TGGAAGCTCCCTCGTGCGCTCTCCTGTTCCGACCCTGCCGCTTACCGGATACCTGTCCGCCTTTCTCCCT
TCGGGAAGCGTGGCGCTTTCTCATAGCTCACGCTGTAGGTATCTCAGTTCGGTGTAGGTCGTTCGCTCCA
AGCTGGGCTGTGTGCACGAACCCCCCGTTCAGCCCGACCGCTGCGCCTTATCCGGTAACTATCGTCTTGA
GTCCAACCCGGTAAGACACGACTTATCGCCACTGGCAGCAGCCACTGGTAACAGGATTAGCAGAGCGAGG
TATGTAGGCGGTGCTACAGAGTTCTTGAAGTGGTGGCCTAACTACGGCTACACTAGAAGAACAGTATTTG
GTATCTGCGCTCTGCTGAAGCCAGTTACCTTCGGAAAAAGAGTTGGTAGCTCTTGATCCGGCAAACAAAC
CACCGCTGGTAGCGGTGGTTTTTTTGTTTGCAAGCAGCAGATTACGCGCAGAAAAAAAGGATCTCAAGAA
GATCCTTTGATCTTTTCTACGGGGTCTGACGCTCAGTGGAACGAAAACTCACGTTAAGGGATTTTGGTCA
TGAGATTATCAAAAAGGATCTTCACCTAGATCCTTTTAAATTAAAAATGAAGTTTTAAATCAATCTAAAG
TATATATGAGTAAACTTGGTCTGACAGTTACCAATGCTTAATCAGTGAGGCACCTATCTCAGCGATCTGT
CTATTTCGTTCATCCATAGTTGCCTGACTCCCCGTCGTGTAGATAACTACGATACGGGAGGGCTTACCAT
CTGGCCCCAGTGCTGCAATGATACCGCGAGACCCACGCTCACCGGCTCCAGATTTATCAGCAATAAACCA
GCCAGCCGGAAGGGCCGAGCGCAGAAGTGGTCCTGCAACTTTATCCGCCTCCATCCAGTCTATTAATTGT
TGCCGGGAAGCTAGAGTAAGTAGTTCGCCAGTTAATAGTTTGCGCAACGTTGTTGCCATTGCTACAGGCA
TCGTGGTGTCACGCTCGTCGTTTGGTATGGCTTCATTCAGCTCCGGTTCCCAACGATCAAGGCGAGTTAC
ATGATCCCCCATGTTGTGCAAAAAAGCGGTTAGCTCCTTCGGTCCTCCGATCGTTGTCAGAAGTAAGTTG
GCCGCAGTGTTATCACTCATGGTTATGGCAGCACTGCATAATTCTCTTACTGTCATGCCATCCGTAAGAT
GCTTTTCTGTGACTGGTGAGTACTCAACCAAGTCATTCTGAGAATAGTGTATGCGGCGACCGAGTTGCTC
TTGCCCGGCGTCAATACGGGATAATACCGCGCCACATAGCAGAACTTTAAAAGTGCTCATCATTGGAAAA
CGTTCTTCGGGGCGAAAACTCTCAAGGATCTTACCGCTGTTGAGATCCAGTTCGATGTAACCCACTCGTG
CACCCAACTGATCTTCAGCATCTTTTACTTTCACCAGCGTTTCTGGGTGAGCAAAAACAGGAAGGCAAAA
TGCCGCAAAAAAGGGAATAAGGGCGACACGGAAATGTTGAATACTCATACTCTTCCTTTTTCAATATTAT
TGAAGCATTTATCAGGGTTATTGTCTCATGAGCGGATACATATTTGAATGTATTTAGAAAAATAAACAAA
TAGGGGTTCCGCGCACATTTCCCCGAAAAGTGCCACCTAAATTGTAAGCGTTAATATTTTGTTAAAATTC
GCGTTAAATTTTTGTTAAATCAGCTCATTTTTTAACCAATAGGCCGAAATCGGCAAAATCCCTTATAAAT
CAAAAGAATAGACCGAGATAGGGT
[37 nt withheld, positions 5700-5736]
AAAGAACGTGGACTCCAACGTCAAAGG
[49 nt withheld, positions 5764-5812]
T
[91 nt withheld, positions 5814-5904]
G
[124 nt withheld, positions 5906-6029]
CCCATTCGCCATTCAGGCTGCGCAACTGTTGGGAAGG
Features (pLannotate 1.2.2; 23 found; start..end, strand, type, name):
     32..164     -  repeat_region  AAV2 ITR (fragment): inverted terminal repeat of adeno-associated virus serotype 2 inverted
    225..473     +  enhancer       CMV enhancer (fragment): human cytomegalovirus immediate early enhancer
    475..752     +  promoter       chicken β-actin promoter: No description available
    753..888     +  intron         hybrid intron (fragment): hybrid between chicken β-actin (CBA) and minute virus of mice (MMV) introns (Gray et al., 2011)
    977..1107    +  intron         chimeric intron (fragment): chimera between introns from chicken β-actin and rabbit β-globin
   1105..1170    +  CDS            HBB (fragment): HBB_LEPEU - Experimental evidence at protein level: Swiss-Prot protein existence level 1. Involved in oxygen transport from the lung to the various peripheral tissues. From Lepus europaeus (European hare).
   1169..1202    -  protein_bind   lox2272: Cre-mediated recombination occurs in the 8-bp core sequence (GGATACTT). lox2272 sites are compatible with each other, but incompatible with loxP or loxN sites (Lee and Saito, 1988). Cre recombinase
   1265..1298    -  protein_bind   loxP: Cre-mediated recombination occurs in the 8-bp core sequence (GCATACAT). Cre recombinase
   1314..2024    -  CDS            mRuby3: mRuby3 is a basic (constitutively fluorescent) red fluorescent protein published in 2016, derived from Entacmaea quadricolor. It has low acid sensitivity.
   2103..2327    -  CDS            Pkia (sequence partly withheld): IPKA_MOUSE - Experimental evidence at protein level: Swiss-Prot protein existence level 1. Extremely potent competitive inhibitor of cAMP-dependent protein kinase activity, this protein interacts with the catalytic subunit of the enzyme after the cAMP-induced dissociation of its regulatory chains. From Mus musculus (Mouse).
   2365..2398    +  protein_bind   lox2272: Cre-mediated recombination occurs in the 8-bp core sequence (GGATACTT). lox2272 sites are compatible with each other, but incompatible with loxP or loxN sites (Lee and Saito, 1988). Cre recombinase
   2469..2502    +  protein_bind   loxP: Cre-mediated recombination occurs in the 8-bp core sequence (GCATACAT). Cre recombinase
   2520..2544    +  misc_feature   MCS (fragment): pBluescript multiple cloning site
   2544..3132    +  misc_feature   WPRE: woodchuck hepatitis virus posttranscriptional regulatory element
   3175..3296    -  polyA_signal   SV40 poly(A) signal: SV40 polyadenylation signal
   3319..3387    -  CDS            large T antigen (fragment): large T antigen from SV40 (simian virus 40)
   3458..3591    +  repeat_region  AAV2 ITR: inverted terminal repeat of adeno-associated virus serotype 2 inverted
   3585..3641    -  CDS            lacI (fragment): lac repressor; lacI; The lac repressor binds to the lac operator to inhibit transcription in E. coli. This inhibition can be relieved by adding lactose or isopropyl-β-D-thiogalactopyranoside (IPTG).
   3824..4412    -  rep_origin     ori: high-copy-number ColE1/pMB1/pBR322/pUC origin of replication
   4583..5443    -  CDS            AmpR: β-lactamase; bla; confers resistance to ampicillin, carbenicillin, and related antibiotics
   5444..5548    -  promoter       AmpR promoter: bla
   5601..6029    -  rep_origin     f1 ori (sequence partly withheld): f1 bacteriophage origin of replication; arrow indicates direction of (+) strand synthesis
   6034..37      -  CDS            lacZα (fragment) (across the origin): LacZα fragment of β-galactosidase; lacZ fragment
