[The description below was written by a language model from this plasmid's Addgene catalogue record and pLannotate feature annotations shown in this document.]
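Description:
pAAV_CAG_FLEX_PKIα-P2A-mRuby3_WPRE is an adeno-associated virus transfer plasmid of about 6.1 kb for Cre-dependent expression of a protein kinase A inhibitor in mammalian cells. It is maintained in E. coli through a high-copy ColE1/pUC-type origin with ampicillin selection (β-lactamase under its own promoter), and it also carries an f1 phage origin. Short annotated lacZα, lacI and SV40 large T fragments appear to be backbone remnants rather than functional genes. Two AAV2 inverted terminal repeats flank the expression cassette and define the region that is replicated and packaged into recombinant AAV particles when rep/cap and helper functions are supplied in trans.

Between the ITRs, a CAG promoter drives transcription; it is annotated as a CMV enhancer fragment, the chicken β-actin promoter and chimeric β-actin/β-globin intron sequence. Downstream lies a FLEX (double-inverted) switch. The coding sequence for mouse PKIα, linked by a P2A peptide to the red fluorescent protein mRuby3, sits in antisense orientation between oppositely oriented pairs of lox2272 and loxP sites. Without Cre the open reading frame cannot be translated. Cre recombination inverts the cassette and then excises one site of each pair, locking it in the sense orientation. The P2A sequence, named in the catalogue entry but not separately annotated, lets PKIα and mRuby3 be produced as separate polypeptides, so red fluorescence marks expressing cells. A WPRE enhances transcript stability and expression, and an SV40 polyadenylation signal ends the cassette.

PKIα is a potent competitive inhibitor of the PKA catalytic subunit, so the construct serves to suppress PKA activity in genetically defined, Cre-expressing cell populations. The associated publication concerns PKA signalling in striatal neurons.
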