Addgene plasmid #196677: pAAV_CAG_FLEX_PKIα-P2A-mRuby3_WPRE
Purpose: AAV plasmid for mammalian Cre-dependent expression of PKIα-P2A-mRuby3 under a CAG promotor w/ WPRE enhancer. PKIα (protein kinase inhibitor α) inhibits the activity of protein kinase A (PKA).
Depositing lab: Haining Zhong. Depositing organization: Oregon Health & Science University. Publication: Locomotion activates PKA through dopamine and adenosine in striatal neurons. Ma L, Day-Cooney J, Benavides OJ, Muniak MA, Qin M, Ding JB, Mao T, Zhong H. Nature. 2022 Nov;611(7937):762-768. doi: 10.1038/s41586-022-05407-4. Epub 2022 Nov 9. PubMed 36352228.
Backbone
  Vector backbone: pAAV w CAG promotor, FLEX cassette and WPRE
  Total vector size (bp): 6067
  Vector type: Mammalian Expression, AAV, Cre/Lox
Growth in bacteria
  Bacterial resistance: Ampicillin, 100 μg/mL
  Growth temperature: 30°C
  Growth strain: NEB Stable
  Copy number: High Copy
Gene/Insert
  Gene/Insert name: PKIα-P2A-mRuby3
  Species: Synthetic
  Insert size (bp): 2334
Terms and licenses: Academic/Nonprofit Terms; Industry Terms: Not Available to Industry
How to cite: pAAV_CAG_FLEX_PKIα-P2A-mRuby3_WPRE was a gift from Haining Zhong (Addgene plasmid # 196677 ; http://n2t.net/addgene:196677 ; RRID:Addgene_196677)
